Addgene plasmid #48792: YFP-synDAT-S/A
Purpose: Expresses YFP-tagged human DAT with first 5 N-terminal serines mutated to alanine in pCIHygro
Depositing lab: Jonathan Javitch. Depositing organization: Columbia University. Publication: Calmodulin kinase II interacts with the dopamine transporter C terminus to regulate amphetamine-induced reverse transport. Fog JU, Khoshbouei H, Holy M, Owens WA, Vaegter CB, Sen N, Nikandrova Y, Bowton E, McMahon DG, Colbran RJ, Daws LC, Sitte HH, Javitch JA, Galli A, Gether U. Neuron. 2006 Aug 17;51(4):417-29. 10.1016/j.neuron.2006.06.028 PubMed 16908408.
Backbone
  Vector backbone: pCIHygro
  Backbone manufacturer: Clontech
  Backbone size w/o insert (bp): 6516
  Total vector size (bp): 8376
  Vector type: Mammalian Expression
  Selectable markers: Hygromycin
Growth in bacteria
  Bacterial resistance: Ampicillin, 100 μg/mL
  Growth temperature: 37°C
  Growth strain: DH5alpha
  Copy number: High Copy
Gene/Insert
  Gene/Insert name: YFP-synhDAT-S/A (alt name: SLC6A3)
  Species: H. sapiens (human)
  Insert size (bp): 8376
  Mutation: Ser2, Ser4, Ser7, Ser12, and Ser13 mutated simultaneously to alanines
  Entrez Gene: SLC6A3 (a.k.a. DAT, DAT1, PKDYS, PKDYS1)
  Tag / fusion protein: YFP (N terminal on backbone)
Terms and licenses: Academic/Nonprofit Terms; Industry Terms: Not Available to Industry
Depositor comments: There are several mismatches between Addgene's quality control sequence and the reference sequence provided by the depositing lab, most notably a K to Q mutation in the YFP. These changes should not affect plasmid function.
How to cite: YFP-synDAT-S/A was a gift from Jonathan Javitch (Addgene plasmid # 48792 ; http://n2t.net/addgene:48792 ; RRID:Addgene_48792)
