[The description below was written by a language model from this plasmid's Addgene catalogue record and pLannotate feature annotations shown in this document.]
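Description:
YFP-synDAT-S/A is a mammalian expression plasmid built on the pCIHygro backbone that produces the human dopamine transporter (DAT, gene SLC6A3) fused at its N terminus to yellow fluorescent protein. In bacteria it is maintained as a high-copy plasmid through a ColE1/pUC-type origin and selected with ampicillin via the β-lactamase gene and its native promoter. The record gives the total size as 8,376 bp; the listed insert size repeats that figure and so appears to describe the whole plasmid rather than the insert alone.

Expression is driven by the human cytomegalovirus immediate-early enhancer and promoter, with a T7 promoter just upstream of the coding region. The EYFP open reading frame is followed closely by the DAT coding sequence, giving a single fusion protein. The "syn" in the name suggests a synthetic version of the gene, but the record does not explain this. The transporter carries five simultaneous substitutions, with Ser2, Ser4, Ser7, Ser12 and Ser13 all changed to alanine, removing the most N-terminal serines as potential phosphorylation sites.

Downstream of the fusion lie a chimeric intron, an EMCV IRES and a hygromycin resistance gene, terminated by the bovine growth hormone polyadenylation signal. This bicistronic layout places the transporter and the marker on one transcript, so hygromycin selection favours cells that also express the fusion, which is useful for deriving stable lines.

The associated publication concerns CaMKII regulation of amphetamine-induced reverse transport by DAT, consistent with use of this plasmid as a phosphorylation-deficient, fluorescently trackable mutant. The depositor notes several mismatches between the quality-control and reference sequences, including a lysine-to-glutamine change in YFP, which are not expected to affect function.
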