Features (pLannotate 1.2.2; 21 found; start..end, strand, type, name):
     36..80      -  misc_feature   bom (fragment): basis of mobility region from pBR322
    235..614     +  enhancer       CMV enhancer: human cytomegalovirus immediate early enhancer
    615..818     +  promoter       CMV promoter: human cytomegalovirus (CMV) immediate early promoter
    814..847     +  LTR            5' LTR (truncated) (fragment): truncated 5' long terminal repeat (LTR) from HIV-1
    863..881     +  promoter       T7 promoter: promoter for bacteriophage T7 RNA polymerase
    920..1636    +  CDS            EYFP: EYFP is a basic (constitutively fluorescent) green/yellow fluorescent protein published in 1996, derived from Aequorea victoria. It is reported to be a very rapidly-maturing weak dimer with high acid sensitivity.
   1652..3511    +  CDS            SLC6A3: SC6A3_HUMAN - Also known as DAT1. Experimental evidence at protein level: Swiss-Prot protein existence level 1. Amine transporter (PubMed:1406597, PubMed:8302271, PubMed:15505207). Terminates the action of dopamine by its high affinity sodium-dependent reuptake into presynaptic terminals (By similarity). Regulator of light-dependent retinal hyaloid vessel regression, downstream of OPN5 signaling (By similarity). From Homo sapiens (Human).
   3619..3848    +  intron         chimeric intron: chimera between introns from adenovirus and immunoglobulin heavy chain genes
   3924..4511    +  misc_feature   IRES2: internal ribosome entry site (IRES) of the encephalomyocarditis virus (EMCV)
   4536..5555    +  CDS            HygR (fragment): aminoglycoside phosphotransferase from E. coli; aph(4)-Ia; confers resistance to hygromycin
   5573..5845    +  CDS            yokD (fragment): YOKD_BACSU - Experimental evidence at protein level: Swiss-Prot protein existence level 1. May contribute to antibiotic resistance. From Bacillus subtilis (strain 168).
   5869..6093    +  polyA_signal   bGH poly(A) signal: bovine growth hormone polyadenylation signal
   6097..6118    +  promoter       SV40 promoter (fragment): SV40 enhancer and early promoter
   6128..6179    +  polyA_signal   SV40 poly(A) signal (fragment): SV40 polyadenylation signal
   6243..6259    -  protein_bind   lac operator: The lac repressor binds to the lac operator to inhibit transcription in E. coli. This inhibition can be relieved by adding lactose or isopropyl-β-D-thiogalactopyranoside (IPTG). lac repressor encoded by lacI
   6267..6297    -  promoter       lac promoter: promoter for the E. coli lac operon
   6312..6333    -  protein_bind   CAP binding site: CAP binding activates transcription in the presence of cAMP. E. coli catabolite activator protein
   6346..6438    -  CDS            lacI (fragment): lac repressor; lacI; The lac repressor binds to the lac operator to inhibit transcription in E. coli. This inhibition can be relieved by adding lactose or isopropyl-β-D-thiogalactopyranoside (IPTG).
   6621..7209    -  rep_origin     ori: high-copy-number ColE1/pMB1/pBR322/pUC origin of replication
   7380..8240    -  CDS            AmpR: β-lactamase; bla; confers resistance to ampicillin, carbenicillin, and related antibiotics
   8241..8345    -  promoter       AmpR promoter: bla
>Addgene plasmid #48792 | YFP-synDAT-S/A | depositor full sequence | sequence record 71096 | YFP-synDAT-S/A sequence 8376 bps
GACGGATCGGGAGATCTCCCGATCCCCTATGGTCGACTCTCAGTACAATCTGCTCTGATGCCGCATAGTT
AAGCCAGTATCTGCTCCCTGCTTGTGTGTTGGAGGTCGCTGAGTAGTGCGCGAGCAAAATTTAAGCTACA
ACAAGGCAAGGCTTGACCGACAATTGCATGAAGAATCTGCTTAGGGTTAGGCGTTTTGCGCTGCTTCGCG
ATGTACGGGCCAGATATACGCGTTGACATTGATTATTGACTAGTTATTAATAGTAATCAATTACGGGGTC
ATTAGTTCATAGCCCATATATGGAGTTCCGCGTTACATAACTTACGGTAAATGGCCCGCCTGGCTGACCG
CCCAACGACCCCCGCCCATTGACGTCAATAATGACGTATGTTCCCATAGTAACGCCAATAGGGACTTTCC
ATTGACGTCAATGGGTGGACTATTTACGGTAAACTGCCCACTTGGCAGTACATCAAGTGTATCATATGCC
AAGTACGCCCCCTATTGACGTCAATGACGGTAAATGGCCCGCCTGGCATTATGCCCAGTACATGACCTTA
TGGGACTTTCCTACTTGGCAGTACATCTACGTATTAGTCATCGCTATTACCATGGTGATGCGGTTTTGGC
AGTACATCAATGGGCGTGGATAGCGGTTTGACTCACGGGGATTTCCAAGTCTCCACCCCATTGACGTCAA
TGGGAGTTTGTTTTGGCACCAAAATCAACGGGACTTTCCAAAATGTCGTAACAACTCCGCCCCATTGACG
CAAATGGGCGGTAGGCGTGTACGGTGGGAGGTCTATATAAGCAGAGCTCTCTGGCTAACTAGAGAACCCA
CTGCTTACTGGCTTATCGAAATTAATACGACTCACTATAGGGAGACCCAAGCTTGGTACCCCGGGATTTA
AATGCCACCATGGTGAGCAAGGGCGAGGAGCTGTTCACCGGGGTGGTGCCCATCCTGGTCGAGCTGGACG
GCGACGTAAACGGCCACAAGTTCAGCGTGTCCGGCGAGGGCGAGGGCGATGCCACCTACGGCAAGCTGAC
CCTGAAGTTCATCTGCACCACCGGCAAGCTGCCCGTGCCCTGGCCCACCCTCGTGACCACCTTCGGCTAC
GGCCTGCAGTGCTTCGCCCGCTACCCCGACCACATGAAGCAGCACGACTTCTTCAAGTCCGCCATGCCCG
AAGGCTACGTCCAGGAGCGCACCATCTTCTTCAAGGACGACGGCAACTACAAGACCCGCGCCGAGGTGAA
GTTCGAGGGCGACACCCTGGTGAACCGCATCGAGCTGAAGGGCATCGACTTCAAGGAGGACGGCAACATC
CTGGGGCACAAGCTGGAGTACAACTACAACAGCCACAACGTCTATATCATGGCCGACAAGCAGAAGAACG
GCATCAAGGTGAACTTCAAGATCCGCCACAACATCGAGGACGGCAGCGTGCAGCTCGCCGACCACTACCA
GCAGAACACCCCCATCGGCGACGGCCCCGTGCTGCTGCCCGACAACCACTACCTGAGCTACCAGTCCGCC
CTGAGCAAAGACCCCAACGAGAAGCGCGATCACATGGTCCTGCTGGAGTTCGTGACCGCCGCCGGGATCA
CTCTCGGCATGGACGAGCTGTACAAGGTTAACGGTACCACCATGGCTAAGGCAAAATGCGCTGTGGGACT
GATGGCAGCTGTGGTTGCCCCCGCTAAGGAGCCCAACGCCGTGGGCCCCAAGGAGGTGGAACTGATTCTC
GTGAAGGAGCAGAACGGCGTGCAGCTCACCTCCAGCACACTGACCAACCCTAGGCAGAGCCCCGTGGAGG
CCCAGGACCGGGAGACCTGGGGCAAGAAAATCGACTTCCTGCTCAGCGTGATCGGCTTCGCCGTCGACCT
GGCTAACGTTTGGCGGTTCCCCTACCTGTGCTACAAGAACGGCGGAGGCGCTTTCCTGGTGCCCTACCTC
CTCTTTATGGTGATCGCTGGCATGCCCCTGTTCTACATGGAGCTGGCCCTCGGCCAGTTTAACCGGGAGG
GAGCCGCAGGTGTGTGGAAGATCTGCCCCATCCTCAAAGGCGTGGGATTCACCGTGATCCTGATCAGCCT
GTACGTAGGCTTCTTTTACAACGTCATCATTGCCTGGGCTCTCCACTACCTGTTCTCGAGCTTCACCACA
GAGCTGCCCTGGATCCACTGCAACAATAGCTGGAACAGCCCCAACTGCAGCGATGCGCACCCCGGCGACA
GCTCCGGAGACAGCTCAGGCCTGAACGACACCTTCGGAACCACACCCGCCGCTGAATACTTCGAACGGGG
CGTGCTGCACCTCCATCAGAGCCACGGCATCGATGACCTTGGTCCTCCCAGGTGGCAGCTGACCGCCTGT
CTGGTGCTCGTCATCGTGCTGCTCTACTTCAGCCTGTGGAAGGGCGTGAAGACAAGCGGCAAGGTGGTCT
GGATCACCGCCACAATGCCATATGTGGTCCTGACCGCCCTGCTCCTGCGGGGGGTGACCCTGCCTGGGGC
CATCGACGGCATTCGGGCCTACCTGAGCGTGGACTTCTACCGGCTGTGCGAGGCTAGCGTGTGGATCGAC
GCTGCCACTCAAGTGTGCTTCAGCCTGGGCGTGGGATTCGGGGTCCTGATCGCCTTCAGCTCCTACAACA
AGTTCACCAACAATTGCTACCGCGACGCCATCGTCACCACAAGCATCAACTCCCTGACTAGTTTTTCGAG
CGGCTTTGTCGTGTTCAGCTTTCTGGGATACATGGCCCAGAAGCACAGCGTGCCCATCGGTGACGTCGCC
AAGGACGGCCCCGGGCTGATCTTCATTATCTACCCTGAGGCCATCGCTACCCTGCCCCTGAGCTCCGCCT
GGGCTGTCGTGTTCTTTATCATGCTGCTCACCCTCGGCATCGACAGCGCTATGGGAGGCATGGAGAGCGT
CATCACCGGCCTGATCGACGAATTCCAGCTCCTGCACCGGCATCGCGAGCTGTTCACCCTGTTCATCGTG
CTGGCCACCTTCCTTCTGAGCCTGTTCTGCGTGACCAACGGCGGAATCTACGTGTTCACCCTCCTGGACC
ACTTCGCTGCCGGCACCTCAATATTGTTCGGCGTGCTGATCGAGGCGATCGGCGTGGCCTGGTTCTACGG
AGTGGGCCAGTTCAGCGACGATATCCAGCAGATGACCGGTCAGCGGCCCAGCCTGTACTGGCGGCTGTGC
TGGAAGCTCGTCTCCCCCTGCTTCCTCCTGTTCGTGGTCGTTGTGTCAATTGTGACCTTCCGGCCTCCCC
ACTACGGCGCCTACATCTTCCCCGACTGGGCCAATGCATTGGGCTGGGTGATCGCAACCAGCTCCATGGC
TATGGTGCCCATCTACGCTGCCTACAAGTTCTGTAGCCTGCCCGGAAGCTTCCGGGAGAAGCTGGCGTAC
GCTATCGCCCCCGAGAAGGACCGGGAGCTGGTGGACCGCGGCGAGGTGCGGCAGTTCACCCTGCGGCACT
GGCTGAAGGTGTGAAGAGAGTCTAGAAGCGGCCGCGTCGACGGAATTCAGTGGATCCACTAGTAACGGCC
GCCAGTGTGCTGGAATTAATTCGCTGTCTGCGAGGGCCGGCTGTTGGGGTGAGTACTCCCTCTCAAAAGC
GGGCATGACTTCTGCGCTAAGATTGTCAGTTTCCAAAAACGAGGAGGATTTGATATTCACCTGGCCCGCG
GTGATGCCTTTGAGGGTGGCCGCGTCCATCTGGTCAGAAAAGACAATCTTTTTGTTGTCAAGCTTGAGGT
GTGGCAGGCTTGAGATCTGGCCATACACTTGAGTGACAATGACATCCACTTTGCCTTTCTCTCCACAGGT
GTCCACTCCCAGGTCCAACTGCAGGTCGATCGAGCATGCATCTAGGGCGGCCGGCCGCACTAGAGGAATT
CCGCCCCTCTCCCTCCCCCCCCCCTAACGTTACTGGCCGAAGCCGCTTGGAATAAGGCCGGTGTGTGTTT
GTCTATATGTGATTTTCCACCATATTGCCGTCTTTTGGCAATGTGAGGGCCCGGAAACCTGGCCCTGTCT
TCTTGACGAGCATTCCTAGGGGTCTTTCCCCTCTCGCCAAAGGAATGCAAGGTCTGTTGAATGTCGTGAA
GGAAGCAGTTCCTCTGGAAGCTTCTTGAAGACAAACAACGTCTGTAGCGACCCTTTGCAGGCAGCGGAAC
CCCCCACCTGGCGACAGGTGCCTCTGCGGCCAAAAGCCACGTGTATAAGATACACCTGCAAAGGCGGCAC
AACCCCAGTGCCACGTTGTGAGTTGGATAGTTGTGGAAAGAGTCAAATGGCTCTCCTCAAGCGTAGTCAA
CAAGGGGCTGAAGGATGCCCAGAAGGTACCCCATTGTATGGGAATCTGATCTGGGGCCTCGGTGCACATG
CTTTACATGTGTTTAGTCGAGGTTAAAAAAACGTCTAGGCCCCCCGAACCACGGGGACGTGGTTTTCCTT
TGAAAAACACGATGATAAGCTTGCCACAACCCGTACCAAAGATGGATAGATCCGGAAAGCCTGAACTCAC
CGCGACGTCTGTCGAGAAGTTTCTGATCGAAAAGTTCGACAGCGTCTCCGACCTGATGCAGCTCTCGGAG
GGCGAAGAATCTCGTGCTTTCAGCTTCGATGTAGGAGGGCGTGGATATGTCCTGCGGGTAAATAGCTGCG
CCGATGGTTTCTACAAAGATCGTTATGTTTATCGGCACTTTGCATCGGCCGCGCTCCCGATTCCGGAAGT
GCTTGACATTGGGGAATTCAGCGAGAGCCTGACCTATTGCATCTCCCGCCGTGCACAGGGTGTCACGTTG
CAAGACCTGCCTGAAACCGAACTGCCCGCTGTTCTGCACCGGTCGCGGAGGCCATGGATGCGATCGCTGC
GGCCGATCTTAGCCAGACGAGCGGGTTCGGCCCATTCGGACCGCAAGGAATCGGTCAATACACTACATGG
CGTGATTTCATATGCGCGATTGCTGATCCCCATGTGTATCACTGGCAAACTGTGATGGACGACACCGTCA
GTGCGTCCGTCGCGCAGGCTCTCGATGAGCTGATGCTTTGGGCCGAGGACTGCCCCGAAGTCCGGCACCT
CGTGCACGCGGATTTCGGCTCCAACAATGTCCTGACGGACAATGGCCGCATAACAGCGGTCATTGACTGG
AGCGAGGCGATGTTCGGGGATTCCCAATACGAGGTCGCCAACATCTTCTTCTGGAGGCCGTGGTTGGCTT
GTATGGAGCAGCAGACGCGCTACTTCGAGCGGAGGCATCCGGAGCTTGCAGGATCGCCGCGGCTCCGGGC
GTATATGCTCCGCATTGGTCTTGACCAACTCTATCAGAGCTTGGTTGACGGCAATTTCGATGATGCAGCT
TGGGCGCAGGGTCGATGCGACGCAATCGTCCGATCCGGAGCCGGGACTGTCGGGCGTACACAAATCGCCC
GCAGAAGCGCGGCCGTCTGGACCGATGGCTGTGTAGAAGTACTCGCCGATAGTGGAAACCGACGCCCCAG
CACTCGTCCGAGGGCAAAGGAATAGAGTAGATGCCGACCGAACAAGAGCTGATTTCGAGAACGCCTCAGC
CAGCAACTCGCGCGAGCCTAGCAAGGCAAATGCGAGAGAACGGCCTTACGCTTGGTGGCACAGTTCTCGT
CCACAGTTCGCTAAGCTCGCTCGGCTGGGTCGCGGGAGGGCCGGTCGCAGTGATTCAGGCCCTTCTGGAT
TGTGTTGGTCCCCAGGGCACGATTGTCATGCCCACGCACTCGGGTGATCTGACTGATCCCGCAGATTGGA
GATCGCCGCCCGTGCCTGCCGATTGGGTGCAGATCTAGAGCTCGCTGATCAGCCTCGACTGTGCCTTCTA
GTTGCCAGCCATCTGTTGTTTGCCCCTCCCCCGTGCCTTCCTTGACCCTGGAAGGTGCCACTCCCACTGT
CCTTTCCTAATAAAATGAGGAAATTGCATCGCATTGTCTGAGTAGGTGTCATTCTATTCTGGGGGGTGGG
GTGGGGCAGGACAGCAAGGGGGAGGATTGGGAAGACAATAGCAGGCATGCTGGGGATGCGGTGGGCTCTA
TGGCTTCTGAGGCGGAAAGAACCAGCTGGGGCTCGAGTGCATTCTAGTTGTGGTTTGTCCAAACTCATCA
ATGTATCTTATCATGTCTGTATACCGTCGACCTCTAGCTAGAGCTTGGCGTAATCATGGTCATAGCTGTT
TCCTGTGTGAAATTGTTATCCGCTCACAATTCCACACAACATACGAGCCGGAAGCATAAAGTGTAAAGCC
TGGGGTGCCTAATGAGTGAGCTAACTCACATTAATTGCGTTGCGCTCACTGCCCGCTTTCCAGTCGGGAA
ACCTGTCGTGCCAGCTGCATTAATGAATCGGCCAACGCGCGGGGAGAGGCGGTTTGCGTATTGGGCGCTC
TTCCGCTTCCTCGCTCACTGACTCGCTGCGCTCGGTCGTTCGGCTGCGGCGAGCGGTATCAGCTCACTCA
AAGGCGGTAATACGGTTATCCACAGAATCAGGGGATAACGCAGGAAAGAACATGTGAGCAAAAGGCCAGC
AAAAGGCCAGGAACCGTAAAAAGGCCGCGTTGCTGGCGTTTTTCCATAGGCTCCGCCCCCCTGACGAGCA
TCACAAAAATCGACGCTCAAGTCAGAGGTGGCGAAACCCGACAGGACTATAAAGATACCAGGCGTTTCCC
CCTGGAAGCTCCCTCGTGCGCTCTCCTGTTCCGACCCTGCCGCTTACCGGATACCTGTCCGCCTTTCTCC
CTTCGGGAAGCGTGGCGCTTTCTCAATGCTCACGCTGTAGGTATCTCAGTTCGGTGTAGGTCGTTCGCTC
CAAGCTGGGCTGTGTGCACGAACCCCCCGTTCAGCCCGACCGCTGCGCCTTATCCGGTAACTATCGTCTT
GAGTCCAACCCGGTAAGACACGACTTATCGCCACTGGCAGCAGCCACTGGTAACAGGATTAGCAGAGCGA
GGTATGTAGGCGGTGCTACAGAGTTCTTGAAGTGGTGGCCTAACTACGGCTACACTAGAAGGACAGTATT
TGGTATCTGCGCTCTGCTGAAGCCAGTTACCTTCGGAAAAAGAGTTGGTAGCTCTTGATCCGGCAAACAA
ACCACCGCTGGTAGCGGTGGTTTTTTTGTTTGCAAGCAGCAGATTACGCGCAGAAAAAAAGGATCTCAAG
AAGATCCTTTGATCTTTTCTACGGGGTCTGACGCTCAGTGGAACGAAAACTCACGTTAAGGGATTTTGGT
CATGAGATTATCAAAAAGGATCTTCACCTAGATCCTTTTAAATTAAAAATGAAGTTTTAAATCAATCTAA
AGTATATATGAGTAAACTTGGTCTGACAGTTACCAATGCTTAATCAGTGAGGCACCTATCTCAGCGATCT
GTCTATTTCGTTCATCCATAGTTGCCTGACTCCCCGTCGTGTAGATAACTACGATACGGGAGGGCTTACC
ATCTGGCCCCAGTGCTGCAATGATACCGCGAGACCCACGCTCACCGGCTCCAGATTTATCAGCAATAAAC
CAGCCAGCCGGAAGGGCCGAGCGCAGAAGTGGTCCTGCAACTTTATCCGCCTCCATCCAGTCTATTAATT
GTTGCCGGGAAGCTAGAGTAAGTAGTTCGCCAGTTAATAGTTTGCGCAACGTTGTTGCCATTGCTACAGG
CATCGTGGTGTCACGCTCGTCGTTTGGTATGGCTTCATTCAGCTCCGGTTCCCAACGATCAAGGCGAGTT
ACATGATCCCCCATGTTGTGCAAAAAAGCGGTTAGCTCCTTCGGTCCTCCGATCGTTGTCAGAAGTAAGT
TGGCCGCAGTGTTATCACTCATGGTTATGGCAGCACTGCATAATTCTCTTACTGTCATGCCATCCGTAAG
ATGCTTTTCTGTGACTGGTGAGTACTCAACCAAGTCATTCTGAGAATAGTGTATGCGGCGACCGAGTTGC
TCTTGCCCGGCGTCAATACGGGATAATACCGCGCCACATAGCAGAACTTTAAAAGTGCTCATCATTGGAA
AACGTTCTTCGGGGCGAAAACTCTCAAGGATCTTACCGCTGTTGAGATCCAGTTCGATGTAACCCACTCG
TGCACCCAACTGATCTTCAGCATCTTTTACTTTCACCAGCGTTTCTGGGTGAGCAAAAACAGGAAGGCAA
AATGCCGCAAAAAAGGGAATAAGGGCGACACGGAAATGTTGAATACTCATACTCTTCCTTTTTCAATATT
ATTGAAGCATTTATCAGGGTTATTGTCTCATGAGCGGATACATATTTGAATGTATTTAGAAAAATAAACA
AATAGGGGTTCCGCGCACATTTCCCCGAAAAGTGCCACCTGACGTC
