>Addgene plasmid #48792 | YFP-synDAT-S/A | addgene partial sequence | sequence record 74268 | EGFP-C 5'-CATGGTCCTGCTGGAGTTCGTG-3'
TGGACGAGCTGTACAAGGTTAACGGTACCACCATGGCTAAGGCAAAATGCGCTGTGGGACTGATGGCAGC
TGTGGTTGCCCCCGCTAAGGAGCCCAACGCCGTGGGCCCCAAGGAGGTGGAACTGATTCTCGTGAAGGAG
CAGAACGGCGTGCAGCTCACCTCCAGCACACTGACCAACCCTAGGCAGAGCCCCGTGGAGGCCCAGGACC
GGGAGACCTGGGGCAAGAAAATCGACTTCCTGCTCAGCGTGATCGGCTTCGCCGTCGACCTGGCTAACGT
TTGGCGGTTCCCCTACCTGTGCTACAAGAACGGCGGAGGCGCTTTCCTGGTGCCCTACCTCCTCTTTATG
GTGATCGCTGGCATGCCCCTGTTCTACATGGAGCTGGCCCTCGGCCAGTTTAACCGGGAGGGAGCCGCAG
GTGTGTGGAAGATCTGCCCCATCCTCAAAGGCGTGGGATTCACCGTGATCCTGATCAGCCTGTACGTAGG
CTTCTTTTACAACGTCATCATTGCCTGGGCTCTCCACTACCTGTTCTCGAGCTTCACCACAGAGCTGCCC
TGGATCCACTGCAACAATAGCTGGAACAGCCCCAACTGCAGCGATGCGCACCCCGGCGACAGCTCCGGAG
ACAGCTCAGGCCTGAACGACACCTTCGGAACCACACCCGCCGCTGAATACTTCGAACGGGGCGTGCTGCA
CCTCCATCAGAGCCACGGCATCGATGACCTTGGTCCTCCCAGGTGGCAGCTGACCGCCTGTCTGGTGCTC
GTCATCGTGCTGCTCTACTTCAGCCTGTG
