>Addgene plasmid #48792 | YFP-synDAT-S/A | addgene partial sequence | sequence record 76458 | CMV-F 5'-CGCAAATGGGCGGTAGGCGTG-3'
GAGCTCTCTGGCTAACTAGAGAACCCACTGCTTACTGGCTTATCGAAATTAATACGACTCACTATAGGGA
GACCCAAGCTTGGTACCCCGGGATTTAAATGCCACCATGGTGAGCAAGGGCGAGGAGCTGTTCACCGGGG
TGGTGCCCATCCTGGTCGAGCTGGACGGCGACGTAAACGGCCACAAGTTCAGCGTGTCCGGCGAGGGCGA
GGGCGATGCCACCTACGGCAAGCTGACCCTGAAGTTCATCTGCACCACCGGCAAGCTGCCCGTGCCCTGG
CCCACCCTCGTGACCACCTTCGGCTACGGCCTGCAGTGCTTCGCCCGCTACCCCGACCACATGAAGCAGC
ACGACTTCTTCAAGTCCGCCATGCCCGAAGGCTACGTCCAGGAGCGCACCATCTTCTTCAAGGACGACGG
CAACTACAAGACCCGCGCCGAGGTGAAGTTCGAGGGCGACACCCTGGTGAACCGCATCGAGCTGAAGGGC
ATCGACTTCAAGGAGGACGGCAACATCCTGGGGCACAAGCTGGAGTACAACTACAACAGCCACAACGTCT
ATATCATGGCCGACAAGCAGAAGAACGGCATCCAGGTGAACTTCAAGATCCGCCACAACATCGAGGACGG
CAGCGTGCAGCTCGCCGACCACTACCAGCAGAACACCCCCATCGGCGACGGCCCCGTGCTGCTGCCCGAC
AACCACTACCTGAGCTACCAGTCCGCCCTGAGCAAAGACCCCAACGAGAAGCGCGATCACATGGTCCTGC
TGGAGTTCGTGACCGCCGCCGGGATCACTCTCGGCATGGACGAGCTGTACAAGGTTAACGGTACCACCAT
GGCT
